Addgene plasmid #143196: TFORF2821
Purpose: Lentiviral vector for overexpressing transcription factor ORFs with unique 24-bp barcodes. Barcodes facilitate identification of transcription factors in pooled screens.
Depositing lab: Feng Zhang. Depositing organization: Broad Institute. Publication: A transcription factor atlas of directed differentiation. Joung J, Ma S, Tay T, Geiger-Schuller KR, Kirchgatterer PC, Verdine VK, Guo B, Arias-Garcia MA, Allen WE, Singh A, Kuksenko O, Abudayyeh OO, Gootenberg JS, Fu Z, Macrae RK, Buenrostro JD, Regev A, Zhang F. Cell. 2023 Jan 5;186(1):209-229.e26. doi: 10.1016/j.cell.2022.11.026. PubMed 36608654.
Backbone
  Vector backbone: pLX_TRC317
  Backbone manufacturer: Broad Institute Genetic Perturbation Platform
  Backbone size w/o insert (bp): 8264
  Vector type: Mammalian Expression, Lentiviral
  Selectable markers: Puromycin
Growth in bacteria
  Bacterial resistance: Ampicillin, 100 μg/mL
  Growth temperature: 37°C
  Growth strain: NEB Stable
  Copy number: High Copy
Gene/Insert
  Gene/Insert name: IKZF5
  Species: H. sapiens (human)
  Insert size (bp): 1361
  Entrez Gene: IKZF5 (a.k.a. PEGASUS, ZNFN1A5)
  Promoter: EF1a
  Cloning method: Unknown
  Sequencing primers: 5′ GGGTGGAGACTGAAGTTAGGCCAG; 3′ CACATAGCGTAAAAGGAGCAACATAG
Terms and licenses: Academic/Nonprofit Terms; Industry Terms: Not Available to Industry
Depositor comments: NM_001271840,XM_017016550,XM_006717947,XM_017016551,XM_017016552,ENST00000368886,ENST00000617859 . The transcription factor ORF portion of this plasmid was synthesized by Genewiz. Please test multiple small colonies in case of plasmid recombination. To make this collection available in a timely manner, a portion of this collection was not fully sequenced by Addgene. If an Addgene verified full plasmid sequence is not available, please contact us prior to placing an order to request the full sequence.
How to cite: TFORF2821 was a gift from Feng Zhang (Addgene plasmid # 143196 ; http://n2t.net/addgene:143196 ; RRID:Addgene_143196)
