[The description below was written by a language model from this plasmid's Addgene catalogue record and pLannotate feature annotations shown in this document.]
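Description:
TFORF2821 is a lentiviral mammalian expression plasmid built on the pLX_TRC317 backbone from the Broad Institute Genetic Perturbation Platform, carrying the human IKZF5 open reading frame (also known as PEGASUS or ZNFN1A5), a zinc-finger DNA-binding protein annotated as a transcriptional repressor. It belongs to a large collection of transcription factor ORF constructs in which each ORF is paired with a unique 24-bp barcode, so that the identity of the overexpressed factor can be read out in pooled screens. The barcode is not annotated as a separate feature in the table. The catalogued insert size is somewhat larger than the annotated coding region, which would be consistent with the insert including flanking sequence such as the barcode, though the record does not say so. In bacteria the plasmid is maintained by a high-copy ColE1/pUC-type origin with ampicillin resistance. An f1 origin and remnants of a lac/T3/T7 cloning region are also present. The depositor warns that recombination can occur, as is common for LTR-containing plasmids.

The viral cassette has a third-generation layout. An RSV promoter drives a truncated HIV-1 5' LTR, followed by the Ψ packaging signal with a gag fragment, the Rev response element, a cPPT/CTS and a self-inactivating ΔU3 3' LTR, with an SV40 polyadenylation signal downstream. Within the transferred region, an SV40 early promoter drives puromycin N-acetyltransferase for selecting transduced cells. A separate EF-1α promoter drives strong constitutive expression of IKZF5. A WPRE lies downstream of the ORF to enhance transcript stability and expression. The construct is intended for packaging into lentivirus and stable overexpression of IKZF5 in mammalian cells, for example in the directed-differentiation screens for which the collection was made.
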