Features (pLannotate 1.2.2; 31 found; start..end, strand, type, name):
      5..231     +  promoter       RSV promoter: Rous sarcoma virus enhancer/promoter
    232..412     +  LTR            5' LTR (truncated): truncated 5' long terminal repeat (LTR) from HIV-1
    459..584     +  misc_feature   HIV-1 Ψ: packaging signal of human immunodeficiency virus type 1
    568..931     +  CDS            HIV-1 gag (fragment): gag protein from human immunodeficiency virus 1; gag
   1077..1310    +  misc_feature   RRE: The Rev response element (RRE) of HIV-1 allows for Rev-dependent mRNA export from the nucleus to the cytoplasm.
   1687..1713    +  CDS            Rev (fragment): human immunodeficiency virus 1 (HIV-1) Rev protein; rev; enhances nuclear export of unspliced and incompletely spliced viral mRNAs
   1720..1743    +  promoter       SV40 promoter (fragment): SV40 early promoter
   1744..1815    +  promoter       SV40 promoter (fragment): SV40 enhancer and early promoter
   1839..1974    +  rep_origin     SV40 ori: SV40 origin of replication
   2020..2616    +  CDS            PuroR (fragment): puromycin N-acetyltransferase; pac from Streptomyces; confers resistance to puromycin
   2665..2782    +  misc_feature   cPPT/CTS: central polypurine tract and central termination sequence of HIV-1
   2847..2913    +  CDS            small t antigen (fragment): SV40 (simian virus 40) small t antigen
   2920..4098    +  promoter       EF-1α promoter: strong constitutive promoter for human elongation factor EF-1α
   4115..5371    +  CDS            IKZF5: IKZF5_HUMAN - Also known as ZNFN1A5. Experimental evidence at protein level: Swiss-Prot protein existence level 1. DNA-binding protein that binds to the 5'GNNTGTNG-3' core sequence. Transcriptional repressor. From Homo sapiens (Human).
   5387..5440    +  promoter       U6 promoter (fragment): RNA polymerase III promoter for human U6 snRNA
   5482..6070    +  misc_feature   WPRE: woodchuck hepatitis virus posttranscriptional regulatory element
   6121..6140    +  misc_feature   cPPT/CTS (fragment): central polypurine tract and central termination sequence of HIV-1
   6142..6375    +  LTR            3' LTR (ΔU3): self-inactivating 3' long terminal repeat (LTR) from HIV-1
   6453..6574    +  polyA_signal   SV40 poly(A) signal: SV40 polyadenylation signal
   6614..6749    +  rep_origin     SV40 ori: SV40 origin of replication
   6770..6788    -  promoter       T7 promoter: promoter for bacteriophage T7 RNA polymerase
   6796..6951    +  CDS            lacZα (fragment): LacZα fragment of β-galactosidase; lacZ fragment
   6956..7384    +  rep_origin     f1 ori (sequence partly withheld): f1 bacteriophage origin of replication; arrow indicates direction of (+) strand synthesis
   7437..7541    +  promoter       AmpR promoter: bla
   7542..8402    +  CDS            AmpR: β-lactamase; bla; confers resistance to ampicillin, carbenicillin, and related antibiotics
   8573..9161    +  rep_origin     ori: high-copy-number ColE1/pMB1/pBR322/pUC origin of replication
   9344..9436    +  CDS            lacI (fragment): lac repressor; lacI; The lac repressor binds to the lac operator to inhibit transcription in E. coli. This inhibition can be relieved by adding lactose or isopropyl-β-D-thiogalactopyranoside (IPTG).
   9449..9470    +  protein_bind   CAP binding site: CAP binding activates transcription in the presence of cAMP. E. coli catabolite activator protein
   9485..9515    +  promoter       lac promoter: promoter for the E. coli lac operon
   9523..9539    +  protein_bind   lac operator: The lac repressor binds to the lac operator to inhibit transcription in E. coli. This inhibition can be relieved by adding lactose or isopropyl-β-D-thiogalactopyranoside (IPTG). lac repressor encoded by lacI
   9584..9602    +  promoter       T3 promoter: promoter for bacteriophage T3 RNA polymerase
>Addgene plasmid #143196 | TFORF2821 | addgene full sequence | sequence record 391500 | Addgene NGS Result
TTAATGTAGTCTTATGCAATACTCTTGTAGTCTTGCAACATGGTAACGATGAGTTAGCAACATGCCTTAC
AAGGAGAGAAAAAGCACCGTGCATGCCGATTGGTGGAAGTAAGGTGGTACGATCGTGCCTTATTAGGAAG
GCAACAGACGGGTCTGACATGGATTGGACGAACCACTGAATTGCCGCATTGCAGAGATATTGTATTTAAG
TGCCTAGCTCGATACATAAACGGGTCTCTCTGGTTAGACCAGATCTGAGCCTGGGAGCTCTCTGGCTAAC
TAGGGAACCCACTGCTTAAGCCTCAATAAAGCTTGCCTTGAGTGCTTCAAGTAGTGTGTGCCCGTCTGTT
GTGTGACTCTGGTAACTAGAGATCCCTCAGACCCTTTTAGTCAGTGTGGAAAATCTCTAGCAGTGGCGCC
CGAACAGGGACTTGAAAGCGAAAGGGAAACCAGAGGAGCTCTCTCGACGCAGGACTCGGCTTGCTGAAGC
GCGCACGGCAAGAGGCGAGGGGCGGCGACTGGTGAGTACGCCAAAAATTTTGACTAGCGGAGGCTAGAAG
GAGAGAGATGGGTGCGAGAGCGTCAGTATTAAGCGGGGGAGAATTAGATCGCGATGGGAAAAAATTCGGT
TAAGGCCAGGGGGAAAGAAAAAATATAAATTAAAACATATAGTATGGGCAAGCAGGGAGCTAGAACGATT
CGCAGTTAATCCTGGCCTGTTAGAAACATCAGAAGGCTGTAGACAAATACTGGGACAGCTACAACCATCC
CTTCAGACAGGATCAGAAGAACTTAGATCATTATATAATACAGTAGCAACCCTCTATTGTGTGCATCAAA
GGATAGAGATAAAAGACACCAAGGAAGCTTTAGACAAGATAGAGGAAGAGCAAAACAAAAGTAAGACCAC
CGCACAGCAAGCGGCCGCTGATCTTCAGACCTGGAGGAGGAGATATGAGGGACAATTGGAGAAGTGAATT
ATATAAATATAAAGTAGTAAAAATTGAACCATTAGGAGTAGCACCCACCAAGGCAAAGAGAAGAGTGGTG
CAGAGAGAAAAAAGAGCAGTGGGAATAGGAGCTTTGTTCCTTGGGTTCTTGGGAGCAGCAGGAAGCACTA
TGGGCGCAGCGTCAATGACGCTGACGGTACAGGCCAGACAATTATTGTCTGGTATAGTGCAGCAGCAGAA
CAATTTGCTGAGGGCTATTGAGGCGCAACAGCATCTGTTGCAACTCACAGTCTGGGGCATCAAGCAGCTC
CAGGCAAGAATCCTGGCTGTGGAAAGATACCTAAAGGATCAACAGCTCCTGGGGATTTGGGGTTGCTCTG
GAAAACTCATTTGCACCACTGCTGTGCCTTGGAATGCTAGTTGGAGTAATAAATCTCTGGAACAGATTTG
GAATCACACGACCTGGATGGAGTGGGACAGAGAAATTAACAATTACACAAGCTTAATACACTCCTTAATT
GAAGAATCGCAAAACCAGCAAGAAAAGAATGAACAAGAATTATTGGAATTAGATAAATGGGCAAGTTTGT
GGAATTGGTTTAACATAACAAATTGGCTGTGGTATATAAAATTATTCATAATGATAGTAGGAGGCTTGGT
AGGTTTAAGAATAGTTTTTGCTGTACTTTCTATAGTGAATAGAGTTAGGCAGGGATATTCACCATTATCG
TTTCAGACCCACCTCCCAACCCCGAGGGGACCCATGCATTGCATCTCAATTAGTCAGCAACCAGGTGTGG
AAAGTCCCCAGGCTCCCCAGCAGGCAGAAGTATGCAAAGCATGCGTCTCAATTAGTCAGCAACCATAGTC
CCGCCCCTAACTCCGCCCATCCCGCCCCTAACTCCGCCCAGTTCCGCCCATTCTCCGCCCCATGGCTGAC
TAATTTTTTTTATTTATGCAGAGGCCGAGGCCGCCTCGGCCTCTGAGCTATTCCAGAAGTAGTGAGGAGG
CTTTTTTGGAGGCCTAGGCTTTTGCAAAAAGCTTTCTAGAGGTACCACCGGAGCTTACCATGACCGAGTA
CAAGCCCACGGTGCGCCTCGCCACCCGCGACGACGTCCCCAGGGCCGTACGCACCCTCGCCGCCGCGTTC
GCCGACTACCCCGCCACGCGCCACACCGTCGATCCGGACCGCCACATCGAGCGGGTCACCGAGCTGCAAG
AACTCTTCCTCACGCGCGTCGGGCTCGACATCGGCAAGGTGTGGGTCGCGGACGACGGCGCCGCCGTGGC
GGTCTGGACCACGCCGGAGAGCGTCGAAGCGGGGGCGGTGTTCGCCGAGATCGGCCCGCGCATGGCCGAG
TTGAGCGGTTCCCGGCTGGCCGCGCAGCAACAGATGGAAGGCCTCCTGGCGCCGCACCGGCCCAAGGAGC
CCGCGTGGTTCCTGGCCACCGTCGGCGTCTCGCCCGACCACCAGGGCAAGGGTCTGGGCAGCGCCGTCGT
GCTCCCCGGAGTGGAGGCGGCCGAGCGCGCCGGGGTGCCCGCCTTCCTGGAGACCTCCGCGCCCCGCAAC
CTCCCCTTCTACGAGCGGCTCGGCTTCACCGTCACCGCCGACGTCGAGGTGCCCGAAGGACCGCGCACCT
GGTGCATGACCCGCAAGCCCGGTGCCAGTTAACGAATTCTAGATCTTGAGACAAATGGCAGTATTCATCC
ACAATTTTAAAAGAAAAGGGGGGATTGGGGGGTACAGTGCAGGGGAAAGAATAGTAGACATAATAGCAAC
AGACATACAAACTAAAGAATTACAAAAACAAATTACAAAAATTCAAAATTTTCGGGTTTATTACAGGGAC
AGCAGAGATCCACTTTGGCGCCGGCTCGAGGCCTGCAGGTGCAAAGATGGATAAAGTTTTAAACAGAGAG
GAATCTTTGCAGCTAATGGACCTTCTAGGTCTTGAAAGGAGTGGGAATTGGCTCCGGTGCCCGTCAGTGG
GCAGAGCGCACATCGCCCACAGTCCCCGAGAAGTTGGGGGGAGGGGTCGGCAATTGAACCGGTGCCTAGA
GAAGGTGGCGCGGGGTAAACTGGGAAAGTGATGTCGTGTACTGGCTCCGCCTTTTTCCCGAGGGTGGGGG
AGAACCGTATATAAGTGCAGTAGTCGCCGTGAACGTTCTTTTTCGCAACGGGTTTGCCGCCAGAACACAG
GTAAGTGCCGTGTGTGGTTCCCGCGGGCCTGGCCTCTTTACGGGTTATGGCCCTTGCGTGCCTTGAATTA
CTTCCACCTGGCTGCAGTACGTGATTCTTGATCCCGAGCTTCGGGTTGGAAGTGGGTGGGAGAGTTCGAG
GCCTTGCGCTTAAGGAGCCCCTTCGCCTCGTGCTTGAGTTGAGGCCTGGCCTGGGCGCTGGGGCCGCCGC
GTGCGAATCTGGTGGCACCTTCGCGCCTGTCTCGCTGCTTTCGATAAGTCTCTAGCCATTTAAAATTTTT
GATGACCTGCTGCGACGCTTTTTTTCTGGCAAGATAGTCTTGTAAATGCGGGCCAAGATCTGCACACTGG
TATTTCGGTTTTTGGGGCCGCGGGCGGCGACGGGGCCCGTGCGTCCCAGCGCACATGTTCGGCGAGGCGG
GGCCTGCGAGCGCGGCCACCGAGAATCGGACGGGGGTAGTCTCAAGCTGGCCGGCCTGCTCTGGTGCCTG
GCCTCGCGCCGCCGTGTATCGCCCCGCCCTGGGCGGCAAGGCTGGCCCGGTCGGCACCAGTTGCGTGAGC
GGAAAGATGGCCGCTTCCCGGCCCTGCTGCAGGGAGCTCAAAATGGAGGACGCGGCGCTCGGGAGAGCGG
GCGGGTGAGTCACCCACACAAAGGAAAAGGGCCTTTCCGTCCTCAGCCGTCGCTTCATGTGACTCCACGG
AGTACCGGGCGCCGTCCAGGCACCTCGATTAGTTCTCGAGCTTTTGGAGTACGTCGTCTTTAGGTTGGGG
GGAGGGGTTTTATGCGATGGAGTTTCCCCACACTGAGTGGGTGGAGACTGAAGTTAGGCCAGCTTGGCAC
TTGATGTAATTCTCCTTGGAATTTGCCCTTTTTGAGTTTGGATCTTGGTTCATTCTCAAGCCTCAGACAG
TGGTTCAAAGTTTTTTTCTTCCATTTCAGGTGTCGTGAGGCTAGCACCGCCACCATGGGTGAAAAAAAAC
CAGAGCCTTTGGACTTCGTGAAAGATTTTCAGGAATACCTGACTCAGCAGACCCATCACGTGAACATGAT
TTCTGGATCAGTTAGTGGGGACAAAGAAGCAGAGGCTCTTCAGGGAGCTGGAACAGATGGTGATCAAAAT
GGACTTGATCACCCATCTGTTGAAGTTTCCTTGGATGAAAACTCAGGAATGTTAGTAGACGGGTTTGAAA
GGACCTTTGATGGGAAGCTTAAGTGTCGGTACTGCAACTATGCCAGCAAAGGAACAGCCCGGCTTATTGA
ACACATCAGAATCCACACAGGTGAAAAACCTCATCGATGTCATCTTTGTCCATTTGCATCTGCTTATGAG
CGTCATCTGGAAGCCCATATGCGTTCTCATACTGGAGAAAAACCATACAAATGTGAATTATGTTCCTTCC
GCTGCAGTGATCGAAGTAACTTGTCCCATCATCGAAGGCGCAAGCATAAAATGGTACCAATTAAAGGTAC
TAGGTCTTCCTTAAGCAGCAAGAAAATGTGGGGGGTTTTACAGAAGAAAACAAGCAATCTGGGCTATAGC
AGAAGAGCACTAATCAACTTAAGTCCACCTTCCATGGTGGTTCAGAAACCAGACTACCTTAACGATTTTA
CCCACGAAATCCCAAATATCCAGACTGACTCCTATGAAAGTATGGCAAAAACCACACCAACTGGTGGCCT
TCCAAGGGACCCCCAAGAACTCATGGTTGATAACCCTTTGAATCAGCTCTCGACTCTAGCAGGGCAGTTG
TCCAGTCTGCCACCCGAAAACCAAAACCCTGCATCCCCTGATGTAGTTCCCTGCCCTGATGAAAAGCCTT
TCATGATTCAGCAGCCCTCTACCCAAGCAGTAGTTTCTGCCGTATCAGCAAGTATTCCTCAGAGCTCCTC
TCCCACAAGCCCAGAACCTCGGCCATCCCATAGTCAAAGGAACTATAGTCCAGTGGCAGGTCCAAGCAGT
GAGCCAAGTGCCCACACGAGCACTCCCAGCATAGGAAACAGCCAGCCAAGCACCCCAGCCCCAGCCCTGC
CGGTCCAGGACCCTCAGCTTCTGCACCACTGCCAGCACTGTGATATGTACTTTGCAGACAACATCCTTTA
CACTATTCATATGGGATGTCATGGGTATGAAAATCCTTTTCAGTGTAATATATGTGGATGCAAATGTAAA
AACAAGTATGATTTTGCCTGTCATTTTGCAAGAGGGCAACATAACCAACATTAGTAATGAACTAGTCCGT
AACTTGAAAGTATTTCGATTTCTTGGCTTTATATATCTTGTGGAAAGGACGAAGAAGTTCCTAATTTCTG
TGAGTAACGCGTTAAGTCGACAATCAACCTCTGGATTACAAAATTTGTGAAAGATTGACTGGTATTCTTA
ACTATGTTGCTCCTTTTACGCTATGTGGATACGCTGCTTTAATGCCTTTGTATCATGCTATTGCTTCCCG
TATGGCTTTCATTTTCTCCTCCTTGTATAAATCCTGGTTGCTGTCTCTTTATGAGGAGTTGTGGCCCGTT
GTCAGGCAACGTGGCGTGGTGTGCACTGTGTTTGCTGACGCAACCCCCACTGGTTGGGGCATTGCCACCA
CCTGTCAGCTCCTTTCCGGGACTTTCGCTTTCCCCCTCCCTATTGCCACGGCGGAACTCATCGCCGCCTG
CCTTGCCCGCTGCTGGACAGGGGCTCGGCTGTTGGGCACTGACAATTCCGTGGTGTTGTCGGGGAAATCA
TCGTCCTTTCCTTGGCTGCTCGCCTGTGTTGCCACCTGGATTCTGCGCGGGACGTCCTTCTGCTACGTCC
CTTCGGCCCTCAATCCAGCGGACCTTCCTTCCCGCGGCCTGCTGCCGGCTCTGCGGCCTCTTCCGCGTCT
TCGCCTTCGCCCTCAGACGAGTCGGATCTCCCTTTGGGCCGCCTCCCCGCGTCGACTTTAAGACCAATGA
CTTACAAGGCAGCTGTAGATCTTAGCCACTTTTTAAAAGAAAAGGGGGGACTGGAAGGGCTAATTCACTC
CCAACGAAGACAAGATCTGCTTTTTGCTTGTACTGGGTCTCTCTGGTTAGACCAGATCTGAGCCTGGGAG
CTCTCTGGCTAACTAGGGAACCCACTGCTTAAGCCTCAATAAAGCTTGCCTTGAGTGCTTCAAGTAGTGT
GTGCCCGTCTGTTGTGTGACTCTGGTAACTAGAGATCCCTCAGACCCTTTTAGTCAGTGTGGAAAATCTC
TAGCAGTACGTATAGTAGTTCATGTCATCTTATTATTCAGTATTTATAACTTGCAAAGAAATGAATATCA
GAGAGTGAGAGGAACTTGTTTATTGCAGCTTATAATGGTTACAAATAAAGCAATAGCATCACAAATTTCA
CAAATAAAGCATTTTTTTCACTGCATTCTAGTTGTGGTTTGTCCAAACTCATCAATGTATCTTATCATGT
CTGGCTCTAGCTATCCCGCCCCTAACTCCGCCCATCCCGCCCCTAACTCCGCCCAGTTCCGCCCATTCTC
CGCCCCATGGCTGACTAATTTTTTTTATTTATGCAGAGGCCGAGGCCGCCTCGGCCTCTGAGCTATTCCA
GAAGTAGTGAGGAGGCTTTTTTGGAGGCCTAGGGACGTACCCAATTCGCCCTATAGTGAGTCGTATTACG
CGCGCTCACTGGCCGTCGTTTTACAACGTCGTGACTGGGAAAACCCTGGCGTTACCCAACTTAATCGCCT
TGCAGCACATCCCCCTTTCGCCAGCTGGCGTAATAGCGAAGAGGCCCGCACCGATCGCCCTTCCCAACAG
TTGCGCAGCCTGAATGGCGAATGGG
[124 nt withheld, positions 6956-7079]
C
[91 nt withheld, positions 7081-7171]
A
[49 nt withheld, positions 7173-7221]
CCTTTGACGTTGGAGTCCACGTTCTTT
[37 nt withheld, positions 7249-7285]
ACCCTATCTCGGTCTATTCTTTTGATTTATAAGGGATTTTGCCGATTTCGGCCTATTGGTTAAAAAATGA
GCTGATTTAACAAAAATTTAACGCGAATTTTAACAAAATATTAACGCTTACAATTTAGGTGGCACTTTTC
GGGGAAATGTGCGCGGAACCCCTATTTGTTTATTTTTCTAAATACATTCAAATATGTATCCGCTCATGAG
ACAATAACCCTGATAAATGCTTCAATAATATTGAAAAAGGAAGAGTATGAGTATTCAACATTTCCGTGTC
GCCCTTATTCCCTTTTTTGCGGCATTTTGCCTTCCTGTTTTTGCTCACCCAGAAACGCTGGTGAAAGTAA
AAGATGCTGAAGATCAGTTGGGTGCACGAGTGGGTTACATCGAACTGGATCTCAACAGCGGTAAGATCCT
TGAGAGTTTTCGCCCCGAAGAACGTTTTCCAATGATGAGCACTTTTAAAGTTCTGCTATGTGGCGCGGTA
TTATCCCGTATTGACGCCGGGCAAGAGCAACTCGGTCGCCGCATACACTATTCTCAGAATGACTTGGTTG
AGTACTCACCAGTCACAGAAAAGCATCTTACGGATGGCATGACAGTAAGAGAATTATGCAGTGCTGCCAT
AACCATGAGTGATAACACTGCGGCCAACTTACTTCTGACAACGATCGGAGGACCGAAGGAGCTAACCGCT
TTTTTGCACAACATGGGGGATCATGTAACTCGCCTTGATCGTTGGGAACCGGAGCTGAATGAAGCCATAC
CAAACGACGAGCGTGACACCACGATGCCTGTAGCAATGGCAACAACGTTGCGCAAACTATTAACTGGCGA
ACTACTTACTCTAGCTTCCCGGCAACAATTAATAGACTGGATGGAGGCGGATAAAGTTGCAGGACCACTT
CTGCGCTCGGCCCTTCCGGCTGGCTGGTTTATTGCTGATAAATCTGGAGCCGGTGAGCGTGGGTCTCGCG
GTATCATTGCAGCACTGGGGCCAGATGGTAAGCCCTCCCGTATCGTAGTTATCTACACGACGGGGAGTCA
GGCAACTATGGATGAACGAAATAGACAGATCGCTGAGATAGGTGCCTCACTGATTAAGCATTGGTAACTG
TCAGACCAAGTTTACTCATATATACTTTAGATTGATTTAAAACTTCATTTTTAATTTAAAAGGATCTAGG
TGAAGATCCTTTTTGATAATCTCATGACCAAAATCCCTTAACGTGAGTTTTCGTTCCACTGAGCGTCAGA
CCCCGTAGAAAAGATCAAAGGATCTTCTTGAGATCCTTTTTTTCTGCGCGTAATCTGCTGCTTGCAAACA
AAAAAACCACCGCTACCAGCGGTGGTTTGTTTGCCGGATCAAGAGCTACCAACTCTTTTTCCGAAGGTAA
CTGGCTTCAGCAGAGCGCAGATACCAAATACTGTTCTTCTAGTGTAGCCGTAGTTAGGCCACCACTTCAA
GAACTCTGTAGCACCGCCTACATACCTCGCTCTGCTAATCCTGTTACCAGTGGCTGCTGCCAGTGGCGAT
AAGTCGTGTCTTACCGGGTTGGACTCAAGACGATAGTTACCGGATAAGGCGCAGCGGTCGGGCTGAACGG
GGGGTTCGTGCACACAGCCCAGCTTGGAGCGAACGACCTACACCGAACTGAGATACCTACAGCGTGAGCT
ATGAGAAAGCGCCACGCTTCCCGAAGGGAGAAAGGCGGACAGGTATCCGGTAAGCGGCAGGGTCGGAACA
GGAGAGCGCACGAGGGAGCTTCCAGGGGGAAACGCCTGGTATCTTTATAGTCCTGTCGGGTTTCGCCACC
TCTGACTTGAGCGTCGATTTTTGTGATGCTCGTCAGGGGGGCGGAGCCTATGGAAAAACGCCAGCAACGC
GGCCTTTTTACGGTTCCTGGCCTTTTGCTGGCCTTTTGCTCACATGTTCTTTCCTGCGTTATCCCCTGAT
TCTGTGGATAACCGTATTACCGCCTTTGAGTGAGCTGATACCGCTCGCCGCAGCCGAACGACCGAGCGCA
GCGAGTCAGTGAGCGAGGAAGCGGAAGAGCGCCCAATACGCAAACCGCCTCTCCCCGCGCGTTGGCCGAT
TCATTAATGCAGCTGGCACGACAGGTTTCCCGACTGGAAAGCGGGCAGTGAGCGCAACGCAATTAATGTG
AGTTAGCTCACTCATTAGGCACCCCAGGCTTTACACTTTATGCTTCCGGCTCGTATGTTGTGTGGAATTG
TGAGCGGATAACAATTTCACACAGGAAACAGCTATGACCATGATTACGCCAAGCGCGCAATTAACCCTCA
CTAAAGGGAACAAAAGCTGGAGCTGCAAGC
