>Addgene plasmid #143196 | TFORF2821 | depositor partial sequence | sequence record 281726 | Insert
ACCGCCACCATGGGTGAAAAAAAACCAGAGCCTTTGGACTTCGTGAAAGATTTTCAGGAATACCTGACTC
AGCAGACCCATCACGTGAACATGATTTCTGGATCAGTTAGTGGGGACAAAGAAGCAGAGGCTCTTCAGGG
AGCTGGAACAGATGGTGATCAAAATGGACTTGATCACCCATCTGTTGAAGTTTCCTTGGATGAAAACTCA
GGAATGTTAGTAGACGGGTTTGAAAGGACCTTTGATGGGAAGCTTAAGTGTCGGTACTGCAACTATGCCA
GCAAAGGAACAGCCCGGCTTATTGAACACATCAGAATCCACACAGGTGAAAAACCTCATCGATGTCATCT
TTGTCCATTTGCATCTGCTTATGAGCGTCATCTGGAAGCCCATATGCGTTCTCATACTGGAGAAAAACCA
TACAAATGTGAATTATGTTCCTTCCGCTGCAGTGATCGAAGTAACTTGTCCCATCATCGAAGGCGCAAGC
ATAAAATGGTACCAATTAAAGGTACTAGGTCTTCCTTAAGCAGCAAGAAAATGTGGGGGGTTTTACAGAA
GAAAACAAGCAATCTGGGCTATAGCAGAAGAGCACTAATCAACTTAAGTCCACCTTCCATGGTGGTTCAG
AAACCAGACTACCTTAACGATTTTACCCACGAAATCCCAAATATCCAGACTGACTCCTATGAAAGTATGG
CAAAAACCACACCAACTGGTGGCCTTCCAAGGGACCCCCAAGAACTCATGGTTGATAACCCTTTGAATCA
GCTCTCGACTCTAGCAGGGCAGTTGTCCAGTCTGCCACCCGAAAACCAAAACCCTGCATCCCCTGATGTA
GTTCCCTGCCCTGATGAAAAGCCTTTCATGATTCAGCAGCCCTCTACCCAAGCAGTAGTTTCTGCCGTAT
CAGCAAGTATTCCTCAGAGCTCCTCTCCCACAAGCCCAGAACCTCGGCCATCCCATAGTCAAAGGAACTA
TAGTCCAGTGGCAGGTCCAAGCAGTGAGCCAAGTGCCCACACGAGCACTCCCAGCATAGGAAACAGCCAG
CCAAGCACCCCAGCCCCAGCCCTGCCGGTCCAGGACCCTCAGCTTCTGCACCACTGCCAGCACTGTGATA
TGTACTTTGCAGACAACATCCTTTACACTATTCATATGGGATGTCATGGGTATGAAAATCCTTTTCAGTG
TAATATATGTGGATGCAAATGTAAAAACAAGTATGATTTTGCCTGTCATTTTGCAAGAGGGCAACATAAC
CAACATTAGTAATGAACTAGTCCGTAACTTGAAAGTATTTCGATTTCTTGGCTTTATATATCTTGTGGAA
AGGACGAAGAAGTTCCTAATTTCTGTGAGTA
