>Addgene plasmid #143196 | TFORF2821 | depositor partial sequence | sequence record 281727 | Barcode
AGAAGTTCCTAATTTCTGTGAGTA
